Addgene plasmid #59386: pSLTS
Purpose: (Empty Backbone) Expresses the lambda Red recombinase under control of the arabinose-inducible P(araB) promoter and I-SceI under control of the anhydrotetracycline-inducible P(tetA) promoter.
Depositing lab: Shelley Copley. Depositing organization: University of Colorado, Boulder. Publication: A versatile and highly efficient method for scarless genome editing in Escherichia coli and Salmonella enterica. Kim J, Webb AM, Kershner JP, Blaskowski S, Copley SD. BMC Biotechnol. 2014 Sep 25;14(1):84. 10.1186/1472-6750-14-84 PubMed 25255806.
Backbone
  Vector backbone: pKDTS
  Backbone manufacturer: Herring and Blattner
  Backbone size (bp): 7742
  Modifications to backbone: We constructed pSLTS by correcting three mutations found in pKDTS. One of these mutations resulted in replacement of 5 amino acid residues at the N-terminus of I-SceI with a single amino acid (MHMKNIK to MHQ), and the other two resulted in missense changes of ASN11 to Ser and Lys33 to Arg in TetR (AAC to AGC and AAG to AGG, respectively). Please see GenBank: KP897155.1 for more details.
  Vector type: Bacterial Expression ; Genome Engineering
Growth in bacteria
  Bacterial resistance: Ampicillin, 100 μg/mL
  Growth temperature: 30°C
  Growth strain: Mach1
  Growth instructions: pSLTS has a temperature sensitive origin of replication and will be lost when cells are grown at temperatures higher than 30 ℃.
  Copy number: Low Copy
Gene/Insert
  Cloning method: Gibson Cloning
  Sequencing primers: 5′ TAGGCGCAATCACTTTCGTCTACTC; 3′ TTGAGTGACATGCAAAGTAAGTATGATCTC
Resource information
  A portion of this plasmid was derived from a plasmid made by: pSLTS was constructed from pKDTS, which was originally constructed by C. D. Herring and F. R. Blattner (J. Bacteriology 186: 2673(2004)).
Terms and licenses: Academic/Nonprofit Terms; Industry Terms: Not Available to Industry
Depositor comments: We developed GetX (https://sourceforge.net/projects/getx/) a stand-alone python script that allows the user to design mutation cassettes for scarless genome editing in bacteria using our previously described two-step recombination method. Please see the document linked under the Resource Information heading above for additional information on installing and using the script.
How to cite: pSLTS was a gift from Shelley Copley (Addgene plasmid # 59386 ; http://n2t.net/addgene:59386 ; RRID:Addgene_59386)
