[The description below was written by a language model from this plasmid's Addgene catalogue record and pLannotate feature annotations shown in this document.]
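Description:
pSLTS is a low-copy bacterial helper plasmid for scarless genome editing in Escherichia coli and Salmonella enterica. It derives from the pKDTS backbone and is catalogued as an empty backbone, since its function lies in the recombination and cleavage machinery it carries rather than in a cloned insert. It replicates from the pSC101 origin with a temperature-sensitive Rep101 protein (A56V), so it persists only at permissive temperature and can be cured from edited cells by raising the temperature. Selection is by ampicillin through the bla gene and its own promoter. The sequenced record is about 7.75 kb, close to the listed backbone size.

Two independently inducible modules make up the payload. In the first, araC is transcribed divergently from the araBAD promoter, which drives the lambda Red operon. Gam blocks the host RecBCD nuclease, Exo resects double-stranded DNA to leave 3' single-stranded tails, and Beta anneals those strands to homologous targets. The operon ends at the lambda tL3 terminator, and arabinose switches it on. In the second module, Tn10 tetR sits divergent to the overlapping tetR/tetA promoters, and the tetA promoter drives the yeast homing endonuclease I-SceI, which is induced with anhydrotetracycline.

Together these support a two-step method. Red recombination first installs a mutation cassette in the chromosome. I-SceI cleavage then introduces a double-strand break that favours a second recombination event removing the cassette, leaving no scar. pSLTS differs from pKDTS in three corrected mutations: one that had altered the N-terminus of I-SceI, and two missense changes in TetR.
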