Features (pLannotate 1.2.2; 13 found; start..end, strand, type, name):
    731..835     -  promoter       AmpR promoter: bla
    875..1750    -  CDS            araC: ARAC_ECOLI - Experimental evidence at protein level: Swiss-Prot protein existence level 1. Transcription factor that regulates the expression of several genes involved in the transport and metabolism of L-arabinose (PubMed:4362626, PubMed:328165, PubMed:6251457, PubMed:2962192, PubMed:6319708, PubMed:2231717, PubMed:1447222). Functions both as a positive and a negative regulator (PubMed:328165, PubMed:6251457). In the presence of arabinose, activates the expression of the araBAD, araE, araFGH and araJ promoters (PubMed:4362626, PubMed:328165, PubMed:6251457, PubMed:2962192, PubMed:6319708, Pub
   1777..2061    +  promoter       araBAD promoter: araBAD; promoter of the L-arabinose operon of E. coli; the araC regulatory gene is transcribed in the opposite direction (Guzman et al., 1995)
   2105..2521    +  CDS            Gam: inhibitor of the host RecBCD nuclease in the λ Red system; gam; protects the double-stranded DNA substrate for recombination
   2527..3312    +  CDS            Beta: single-stranded DNA binding recombinase in the λ Red system; bet; mediates pairing of a single-stranded DNA with a complementary target
   3309..3989    +  CDS            Exo: 5' to 3' double-stranded DNA exonuclease in the λ Red system; exo; creates 3' single-stranded DNA tails
   3990..4234    +  terminator     λ tL3 terminator: transcription terminator tL3 from phage λ
   4256..4879    -  CDS            TetR: tetracycline repressor TetR; tetR from transposon Tn10; TetR binds to the tetracycline operator tetO to inhibit transcription. This inhibition can be relieved by adding tetracycline or doxycycline.
   4898..4953    +  promoter       tetR/tetA promoters: tetR; overlapping promoters for bacterial tetR and tetA
   4967..5671    +  CDS            SCEI (sequence partly withheld): SCE1_YEAST - Also known as OMEGA, SECY. Experimental evidence at protein level: Swiss-Prot protein existence level 1. Mitochondrial DNA endonuclease involved in intron homing. It introduces a specific double-strand break in the DNA of the 21S rRNA gene and thus mediates the insertion of an intron, containing its own coding sequence (group I intron), into an intronless gene. Specifically recognizes and cleaves the sequence 5'-TAGGGATAACAGGGTAAT-3'. From Saccharomyces cerevisiae (strain ATCC 204508 / S288c) (Baker's yeast).
   5782..6732    -  CDS            Rep101(Ts): temperature-sensitive version of the RepA protein needed for replication with the pSC101 origin (Armstrong et al., 1984); rep101 encoding an A56V mutation
   6780..7002    -  rep_origin     pSC101 ori: low-copy replication origin that requires the Rep101 protein
   7624..730     -  CDS            AmpR (across the origin): β-lactamase; bla; confers resistance to ampicillin, carbenicillin, and related antibiotics
>Addgene plasmid #59386 | pSLTS | addgene full sequence | sequence record 380750 | Addgene NGS Result
TGATACCGCGAGACCCACGCTCACCGGCTCCAGATTTATCAGCAATAAACCAGCCAGCCGGAAGGGCCGA
GCGCAGAAGTGGTCCTGCAACTTTATCCGCCTCCATCCAGTCTATTAATTGTTGCCGGGAAGCTAGAGTA
AGTAGTTCGCCAGTTAATAGTTTGCGCAACGTTGTTGCCATTGCTACAGGCATCGTGGTGTCACGCTCGT
CGTTTGGTATGGCTTCATTCAGCTCCGGTTCCCAACGATCAAGGCGAGTTACATGATCCCCCATGTTGTG
CAAAAAAGCGGTTAGCTCCTTCGGTCCTCCGATCGTTGTCAGAAGTAAGTTGGCCGCAGTGTTATCACTC
ATGGTTATGGCAGCACTGCATAATTCTCTTACTGTCATGCCATCCGTAAGATGCTTTTCTGTGACTGGTG
AGTACTCAACCAAGTCATTCTGAGAATAGTGTATGCGGCGACCGAGTTGCTCTTGCCCGGCGTCAATACG
GGATAATACCGCGCCACATAGCAGAACTTTAAAAGTGCTCATCATTGGAAAACGTTCTTCGGGGCGAAAA
CTCTCAAGGATCTTACCGCTGTTGAGATCCAGTTCGATGTAACCCACTCGTGCACCCAACTGATCTTCAG
CATCTTTTACTTTCACCAGCGTTTCTGGGTGAGCAAAAACAGGAAGGCAAAATGCCGCAAAAAAGGGAAT
AAGGGCGACACGGAAATGTTGAATACTCATACTCTTCCTTTTTCAATATTATTGAAGCATTTATCAGGGT
TATTGTCTCATGAGCGGATACATATTTGAATGTATTTAGAAAAATAAACAAATAGGGGTTCCGCGCACAT
TTCCCCGAAAAGTGCCACCTGCATCGATTTATTATGACAACTTGACGGCTACATCATTCACTTTTTCTTC
ACAACCGGCACGGAACTCGCTCGGGCTGGCCCCGGTGCATTTTTTAAATACCCGCGAGAAGTAGAGTTGA
TCGTCAAAACCAACATTGCGACCGACGGTGGCGATAGGCATCCGGGTGGTGCTCAAAAGCAGCTTCGCCT
GGCTGATACGTTGGTCCTCGCGCCAGCTTAAGACGCTAATCCCTAACTGCTGGCGGAAAAGATGTGACAG
ACGCGACGGCGACAAGCAAACATGCTGTGCGACGCTGGCGATATCAAAATTGCTGTCTGCCAGGTGATCG
CTGATGTACTGACAAGCCTCGCGTACCCGATTATCCATCGGTGGATGGAGCGACTCGTTAATCGCTTCCA
TGCGCCGCAGTAACAATTGCTCAAGCAGATTTATCGCCAGCAGCTCCGAATAGCGCCCTTCCCCTTGCCC
GGCGTTAATGATTTGCCCAAACAGGTCGCTGAAATGCGGCTGGTGCGCTTCATCCGGGCGAAAGAACCCC
GTATTGGCAAATATTGACGGCCAGTTAAGCCATTCATGCCAGTAGGCGCGCGGACGAAAGTAAACCCACT
GGTGATACCATTCGCGAGCCTCCGGATGACGACCGTAGTGATGAATCTCTCCTGGCGGGAACAGCAAAAT
ATCACCCGGTCGGCAAACAAATTCTCGTCCCTGATTTTTCACCACCCCCTGACCGCGAATGGTGAGATTG
AGAATATAACCTTTCATTCCCAGCGGTCGGTCGATAAAAAAATCGAGATAACCGTTGGCCTCAATCGGCG
TTAAACCCGCCACCAGATGGGCATTAAACGAGTATCCCGGCAGCAGGGGATCATTTTGCGCTTCAGCCAT
ACTTTTCATACTCCCGCCATTCAGAGAAGAAACCAATTGTCCATATTGCATCAGACATTGCCGTCACTGC
GTCTTTTACTGGCTCTTCTCGCTAACCAAACCGGTAACCCCGCTTATTAAAAGCATTCTGTAACAAAGCG
GGACCAAAGCCATGACAAAAACGCGTAACAAAAGTGTCTATAATCACGGCAGAAAAGTCCACATTGATTA
TTTGCACGGCGTCACACTTTGCTATGCCATAGCATTTTTATCCATAAGATTAGCGGATCCTACCTGACGC
TTTTTATCGCAACTCTCTACTGTTTCTCCATACCCGTTTTTTTGGGAATTCGAGCTCTAAGGAGGTTATA
AAAAATGGATATTAATACTGAAACTGAGATCAAGCAAAAGCATTCACTAACCCCCTTTCCTGTTTTCCTA
ATCAGCCCGGCATTTCGCGGGCGATATTTTCACAGCTATTTCAGGAGTTCAGCCATGAACGCTTATTACA
TTCAGGATCGTCTTGAGGCTCAGAGCTGGGCGCGTCACTACCAGCAGCTCGCCCGTGAAGAGAAAGAGGC
AGAACTGGCAGACGACATGGAAAAAGGCCTGCCCCAGCACCTGTTTGAATCGCTATGCATCGATCATTTG
CAACGCCACGGGGCCAGCAAAAAATCCATTACCCGTGCGTTTGATGACGATGTTGAGTTTCAGGAGCGCA
TGGCAGAACACATCCGGTACATGGTTGAAACCATTGCTCACCACCAGGTTGATATTGATTCAGAGGTATA
AAACGAATGAGTACTGCACTCGCAACGCTGGCTGGGAAGCTGGCTGAACGTGTCGGCATGGATTCTGTCG
ACCCACAGGAACTGATCACCACTCTTCGCCAGACGGCATTTAAAGGTGATGCCAGCGATGCGCAGTTCAT
CGCATTACTGATCGTTGCCAACCAGTACGGCCTTAATCCGTGGACGAAAGAAATTTACGCCTTTCCTGAT
AAGCAGAATGGCATCGTTCCGGTGGTGGGCGTTGATGGCTGGTCCCGCATCATCAATGAAAACCAGCAGT
TTGATGGCATGGACTTTGAGCAGGACAATGAATCCTGTACATGCCGGATTTACCGCAAGGACCGTAATCA
TCCGATCTGCGTTACCGAATGGATGGATGAATGCCGCCGCGAACCATTCAAAACTCGCGAAGGCAGAGAA
ATCACGGGGCCGTGGCAGTCGCATCCCAAACGGATGTTACGTCATAAAGCCATGATTCAGTGTGCCCGTC
TGGCCTTCGGATTTGCTGGTATCTATGACAAGGATGAAGCCGAGCGCATTGTCGAAAATACTGCATACAC
TGCAGAACGTCAGCCGGAACGCGACATCACTCCGGTTAACGATGAAACCATGCAGGAGATTAACACTCTG
CTGATCGCCCTGGATAAAACATGGGATGACGACTTATTGCCGCTCTGTTCCCAGATATTTCGCCGCGACA
TTCGTGCATCGTCAGAACTGACACAGGCCGAAGCAGTAAAAGCTCTTGGATTCCTGAAACAGAAAGCCGC
AGAGCAGAAGGTGGCAGCATGACACCGGACATTATCCTGCAGCGTACCGGGATCGATGTGAGAGCTGTCG
AACAGGGGGATGATGCGTGGCACAAATTACGGCTCGGCGTCATCACCGCTTCAGAAGTTCACAACGTGAT
AGCAAAACCCCGCTCCGGAAAGAAGTGGCCTGACATGAAAATGTCCTACTTCCACACCCTGCTTGCTGAG
GTTTGCACCGGTGTGGCTCCGGAAGTTAACGCTAAAGCACTGGCCTGGGGAAAACAGTACGAGAACGACG
CCAGAACCCTGTTTGAATTCACTTCCGGCGTGAATGTTACTGAATCCCCGATCATCTATCGCGACGAAAG
TATGCGTACCGCCTGCTCTCCCGATGGTTTATGCAGTGACGGCAACGGCCTTGAACTGAAATGCCCGTTT
ACCTCCCGGGATTTCATGAAGTTCCGGCTCGGTGGTTTCGAGGCCATAAAGTCAGCTTACATGGCCCAGG
TGCAGTACAGCATGTGGGTGACGCGAAAAAATGCCTGGTACTTTGCCAACTATGACCCGCGTATGAAGCG
TGAAGGCCTGCATTATGTCGTGATTGAGCGGGATGAAAAGTACATGGCGAGTTTTGACGAGATCGTGCCG
GAGTTCATCGAAAAAATGGACGAGGCACTGGCTGAAATTGGTTTTGTATTTGGGGAGCAATGGCGATGAC
GCATCCTCACGATAATATCCGGGTAGGCGCAATCACTTTCGTCTACTCCGTTACAAAGCGAGGCTGGGTA
TTTCCCGGCCTTTCTGTTATCCGAAATCCACTGAAAGCACAGCGGCTGGCTGAGGAGATAAATAATAAAC
GAGGGGCTGTATGCACAAAGCATCTTCTGTTGAGTTAAGAACGAGTATCGAGATGGCACATAGCCTTGCT
CAAATTGGAATCAGGTTTGTGCCAATACCAGTAGAAACAGACGAAGAATCCATGGTTAAGACCCACTTTC
ACATTTAAGTTGTTTTTCTAATCCGCATATGATCAATTCAAGGCCGAATAAGAAGGCTGGCTCTGCACCT
TGGTGATCAAATAATTCGATAGCTTGTCGTAATAATGGCGGCATACTATCAGTAGTAGGTGTTTCCCTTT
CTTCTTTAGCGACTTGATGCTCTTGATCTTCCAATACGCAACCTAAAGTAAAATGCCCCACAGCGCTGAG
TGCATATAATGCATTCTCTAGTGAAAAACCTTGTTGGCATAAAAAGGCTAATTGATTTTCGAGAGTTTCA
TACTGTTTTTCTGTAGGCCGTGTACCTAAATGTACTTTTGCTCCATCGCGATGACTTAGTAAAGCACATC
TAAAACTTTTAGCGTTATTACGTAAAAAATCTTGCCAGCTTTCCCCTTCTAAAGGGCAAAAGTGAGTATG
GTGCCTATCTAACATCTCAATGGCTAAGGCGTCGAGCAAAGCCCGCTTATTTTTTACATGCCAATACAAT
GTAGGCTGCTCTACACCTAGCTTCTGGGCGAGTTTACGGGTTGTTAAACCTTCGATTCCGACCTCATTAA
GCAGCTCTAATGCGCTGTTAATCACTTTACTTTTATCTAATCTAGACATCATTAATTCCTAATTTTTGTT
GACACTCTATCATTGATAGAGTTATTTTACCACTCCCTATCAGTGATAGAGAAAAGTGAAATGCATATGA
AA
[354 nt withheld, positions 4973-5326]
AAAAAAACCATCCCGAACAACCTGGTTGAAAACTACCTGACCCCGATGTCTCTGGCATACTGGTTCATGG
ATGATGGTGGTAAATGGGATTACAACAAAAACTCTACCAACAAATCGATCGTACTGAACACCCAGTCTTT
CACTTTCGAAGAAGTAGAATACCTGGTTAAGGGTCTGCGTAACAAATTCCAACTGAACTGTTACGTAAAA
ATCAACAAAAACAAACCGATCATCTACATCGATTCTATGTCTTACCTGATCTTCTACAACCTGATCAAAC
CGTACCTGATCCCGCAGATGATGTACAAACTGCCGAACACTATCTCCTCCGAAACTTTCCTGAAATAACC
ATGGGTATGGACAGTTTTCCCTTTGATATGTAACGGTGAACAGTTGTTCTACTTTTGTTTGTTAGTCTTG
ATGCTTCACTGATAGATACAAGAGCCATAAGAACCTCAGATCCTTCCGTATTTAGCCAGTATGTTCTCTA
GTGTGGTTCGTTGTTTTTGCGTGAGCCATGAGAACGAACCATTGAGATCATACTTACTTTGCATGTCACT
CAAAAATTTTGCCTCAAAACTGGTGAGCTGAATTTTTGCAGTTAAAGCATCGTGTAGTGTTTTTCTTAGT
CCGTTATGTAGGTAGGAATCTGATGTAATGGTTGTTGGTATTTTGTCACCATTCATTTTTATCTGGTTGT
TCTCAAGTTCGGTTACGAGATCCATTTGTCTATCTAGTTCAACTTGGAAAATCAACGTATCAGTCGGGCG
GCCTCGCTTATCAACCACCAATTTCATATTGCTGTAAGTGTTTAAATCTTTACTTATTGGTTTCAAAACC
CATTGGTTAAGCCTTTTAAACTCATGGTAGTTATTTTCAAGCATTAACATGAACTTAAATTCATCAAGGC
TAATCTCTATATTTGCCTTGTGAGTTTTCTTTTGTGTTAGTTCTTTTAATAACCACTCATAAATCCTCAT
AGAGTATTTGTTTTCAAAAGACTTAACATGTTCCAGATTATATTTTATGAATTTTTTTAACTGGAAAAGA
TAAGGCAATATCTCTTCACTAAAAACTAATTCTAATTTTTCGCTTGAGAACTTGGCATAGTTTGTCCACT
GGAAAATCTCAAAGCCTTTAACCAAAGGATTCCTGATTTCCACAGTTCTCGTCATCAGCTCTCTGGTTGC
TTTAGCTAATACACCATAAGCATTTTCCCTACTGATGTTCATCATCTGAACGTATTGGTTATAAGTGAAC
GATACCGTCCGTTCTTTCCTTGTAGGGTTTTCAATCGTGGGGTTGAGTAGTGCCACACAGCATAAAATTA
GCTTGGTTTCATGCTCCGTTAAGTCATAGCGACTAATCGCTAGTTCATTTGCTTTGAAAACAACTAATTC
AGACATACATCTCAATTGGTCTAGGTGATTTTAATCACTATACCAATTGAGATGGGCTAGTCAATGATAA
TTACTAGTCCTTTTCCTTTGAGTTGTGGGTATCTGTAAATTCTGCTAGACCTTTGCTGGAAAACTTGTAA
ATTCTGCTAGACCCTCTGTAAATTCCGCTAGACCTTTGTGTGTTTTTTTTGTTTATATTCAAGTGGTTAT
AATTTATAGAATAAAGAAAGAATAAAAAAAGATAAAAAGAATAGATCCCAGCCCTGTGTATAACTCACTA
CTTTAGTCAGTTCCGCAGTATTACAAAAGGATGTCGCAAACGCTGTTTGCTCCTCTACAAAACAGACCTT
AAAACCCTAAAGGCTTAAGTAGCACCCTCGCAAGCTCGGTTGCGGCCGCAATCGGGCAAATCGCTGAATA
TTCCTTTTGTCTCCGACCATCAGGCACCTGAGTCGCTGTCTTTTTCGTGACATTCAGTTCGCTGCGCTCA
CGGCTCTGGCAGTGAATGGGGGTAAATGGCACTACAGGCGCCTTTTATGGATTCATGCAAGGAAACTACC
CATAATACAAGAAAAGCCCGTCACGGGCTTCTCAGGGCGTTTTATGGCGGGTCTGCTATGTGGTGCTATC
TGACTTTTTGCTGTTCAGCAGTTCCTGCCCTCTGATTTTCCAGTCTGACCACTTCGGATTATCCCGTGAC
AGGTCATTCAGACTGGCTAATGCACCCAGTAAGGCAGCGGTATCATCAACGGGGTCTGACGCTCAGTGGA
ACGAAAACTCACGTTAAGGGATTTTGGTCATGAGATTATCAAAAAGGATCTTCACCTAGATCCTTTTAAA
TTAAAAATGAAGTTTTAAATCAATCTAAAGTATATATGAGTAAACTTGGTCTGACAGTTACCAATGCTTA
ATCAGTGAGGCACCTATCTCAGCGATCTGTCTATTTCGTTCATCCATAGTTGCCTGACTCCCCGTCGTGT
AGATAACTACGATACGGGAGGGCTTACCATCTGGCCCCAGTGCTGCAA
