>Addgene plasmid #59386 | pSLTS | addgene partial sequence | sequence record 96668 | pBAD-F 5'-ATGCCATAGCATTTTTATCC-3'
GCTTTTTATCGCAACTCTCTACTGTTTCTCCATACCCGTTTTTTTGGGAATTCGAGCTCTAAGGAGGTTA
TAAAAAATGGATATTAATACTGAAACTGAGATCAAGCAAAAGCATTCACTAACCCCCTTTCCTGTTTTCC
TAATCAGCCCGGCATTTCGCGGGCGATATTTTCACAGCTATTTCAGGAGTTCAGCCATGAACGCTTATTA
CATTCAGGATCGTCTTGAGGCTCAGAGCTGGGCGCGTCACTACC
