>Addgene plasmid #59386 | pSLTS | addgene partial sequence | sequence record 96675 | Tet-R 5'-GGCGAGTTTACGGGTTGTTA-3'
CTGTTAATCACTTTACTTTTATCTAATCTAGACATCATTAATTCCTAATTTTTGTTGACACTCTATCATT
GATAGAGTTATTTTACCACTCCCTATCAGTGATAGAGAAAAGTGAAATGCATATGAAA
[354 nt withheld, positions 129-482]
AA
