>Addgene plasmid #59386 | pSLTS | addgene partial sequence | sequence record 97429 | TetR-F1 5'-TTGATCACCAAGGTGCAGAG-3'
ATTGATCATATGCGGATTAGAAAAACAACTTAAATGTGAAAGTGGGTCTTAACCATGGATTCTTCGTCTG
TTTCTACTGGTATTGGCACAAACCTGATTCCAATTTGAGCAAGGCTATGTGCCATCTCGATACTCGTTCT
TAACTCAACAGAAGATGCTTTGTGCATACAGCCCCTCGTTTATTATTTATCTCCTCAGCCAGCCGCTGTG
CTTTCAGTGGATTTCGGATAACAGAAAGGCCGGGAAATACCCAGCCTCGCTTTGTAACGGAGTAGACGAA
AGTGATTGCGCCTACCCGGATATTATCGTGAGGATGCGTCATCGCCATTGCTCCCCAAATACAAAACCAA
TTTCAGCCAGTGCCTCGTCCATTTTTTCGATGAACTCCGGCACGATCTCGTCAAAACTCGCCATGTACTT
TTCATCCCGCTCAATCACGACATAATGCAGGCCTTCACGCTTCATACGCGGGTCATAGTTGGCAAAGTAC
CAGGCATTTTTTCGCGTCACCCACATGCTGTACTGCACCTGGGCCATGTAAGCTGACTTTATGGCCTCGA
AACCACCGAGCCGGAACTTCATGAAATCCCGGGAGGTAAACGGGCATTTCAGTTCAAGGCCGTTGCCGTC
ACTGCATAAACCATCGGGAGAGCAGGCGGTACGCATACTTTCGTCGCGATAGATGATCGGGGATTCAGTA
ACATTCACGCCGGAAGTGAATTCAAACAGGGTTCTGGCGTCGTTCTCGTACTGTTTTCCCCAGGCCAGTG
CTTTAGCGTTAACTTCCGGAGCCACACCGGTGCAAACCTCAGCAAGCAGGGTGTGGAAGTAGGACATTTT
CATGTCAGGCCACTTCTTTCCGGAGCGGGGTTTTGCTATCACGTTGTGAACTTCTGAAGCGGTGATGACG
CCGAGCCGTAATTTGTGCCACGCATCATCCCCCTGTTCGACAGCTCTCACATCGATCCCGGTACGCTGCA
GGA
